Addgene plasmid #153052: LARS_pNIC-Bio3
Purpose: Expression construct for producing Avi tagged Leucyl-tRNA synthetase
Depositing lab: Susanne Gräslund. Depositing organization: Karolinska Institutet.
Backbone
  Vector backbone: pNIC-Bio3
  Backbone manufacturer: Structural Genomics Consortium
  Vector type: Bacterial Expression
Growth in bacteria
  Bacterial resistance: Kanamycin, 50 μg/mL
  Growth temperature: 37°C
  Growth strain: DH5alpha
  Copy number: Low Copy
Gene/Insert
  Gene/Insert name: LARS
  Species: H. sapiens (human)
  Mutation: Not full length protein
  Entrez Gene: LARS1 (a.k.a. HSPC192, ILFS1, LARS, LEURS, LEUS, LFIS, LRS, PIG44, RNTLS, cLRS, hr025Cl)
  Promoter: T7
  Tag / fusion protein: His6-TEV (N terminal on backbone); Avi (C terminal on backbone)
  Cloning method: Ligation Independent Cloning
Terms and licenses: Academic/Nonprofit Terms; Industry Terms: Not Available to Industry
Depositor comments: Backbone vector pNIC-Bio3, Genbank acc. no. JN792439. Please note that this plasmid may not encode full length LARS. Please see the plasmid sequences for additional information.
How to cite: LARS_pNIC-Bio3 was a gift from Susanne Gräslund (Addgene plasmid # 153052 ; http://n2t.net/addgene:153052 ; RRID:Addgene_153052)
