[The description below was written by a language model from this plasmid's Addgene catalogue record, the feature table of its GenBank file and pLannotate feature annotations shown in this document.]
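Description:
LARS_pNIC-Bio3 is a bacterial expression plasmid built on the Structural Genomics Consortium backbone pNIC-Bio3, a pET-style vector, for producing a fragment of human leucyl-tRNA synthetase (LARS1) carrying a biotinylation tag. The full sequenced plasmid is about 6.2 kb. It is selected with kanamycin through an aph(3')-Ia KanR gene and replicates from a ColE1/pMB1-type origin accompanied by the pBR322 bom region and the rop gene, which is consistent with the low copy number given in the catalogue entry. An f1 origin is also present, along with remnants of the tetracycline resistance gene that are only fragments and not expected to be functional.

Expression is driven by a T7 promoter followed by a lac operator and the T7 gene 10 ribosome binding site, with a T7 terminator downstream. The plasmid-borne lacI gene supplies repressor, so transcription is IPTG-inducible in hosts that provide T7 RNA polymerase. The insert was introduced by ligation-independent cloning in frame with backbone-encoded tags: an N-terminal His6 tag followed by a TEV protease cleavage site, allowing affinity purification and tag removal, and a C-terminal AviTag, a short peptide that can be enzymatically biotinylated. The depositor notes that the protein is not full length, and the annotation agrees, identifying only a roughly 765 bp LARS1 fragment; which domain this corresponds to is not stated. The separate 888 bp GenBank record covers only the tagged open reading frame, not the whole plasmid. A further His-tag fragment annotated downstream of the insert probably lies beyond the expressed reading frame, although the record does not confirm this. The construct is suited to making site-specifically biotinylated LARS protein.
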