Features (pLannotate 1.2.2; 19 found; start..end, strand, type, name):
   1014..1091    -  promoter       lacI promoter: lacI
   1099..1378    -  CDS            TcR (fragment): tetracycline efflux protein; tet; confers resistance to tetracycline
   1400..1418    +  promoter       T7 promoter: promoter for bacteriophage T7 RNA polymerase
   1419..1443    +  protein_bind   lac operator: The lac repressor binds to the lac operator to inhibit transcription in E. coli. This inhibition can be relieved by adding lactose or isopropyl-β-D-thiogalactopyranoside (IPTG). lac repressor encoded by lacI
   1458..1480    +  RBS            RBS: efficient ribosome binding site from bacteriophage T7 gene 10 (Olins and Rangwala, 1989)
   1548..2312    +  CDS            LARS1 (fragment): SYLC_HUMAN - Also known as KIAA1352, LARS. Experimental evidence at protein level: Swiss-Prot protein existence level 1. Catalyzes the specific attachment of an amino acid to its cognate tRNA in a two step reaction: the amino acid (AA) is first activated by ATP to form AA-AMP and then transferred to the acceptor end of the tRNA. Exhibits a post-transfer editing activity to hydrolyze mischarged tRNAs. From Homo sapiens (Human).
   2428..2445    +  CDS            9xHis (fragment): 9xHis affinity tag
   2455..2504    +  CDS            SET1 (fragment): solubility-enhancement tag derived from T7 phage gene 10B
   2512..2559    +  terminator     T7 terminator: transcription terminator for bacteriophage T7 RNA polymerase
   2596..3024    +  rep_origin     f1 ori (sequence partly withheld): f1 bacteriophage origin of replication; arrow indicates direction of (+) strand synthesis
   3077..3134    +  promoter       AmpR promoter (fragment): bla
   3143..3958    -  CDS            KanR: aminoglycoside phosphotransferase; aph(3')-Ia; confers resistance to kanamycin in bacteria or G418 (Geneticin®) in eukaryotes
   4080..4668    +  rep_origin     ori: high-copy-number ColE1/pMB1/pBR322/pUC origin of replication
   4854..4993    -  misc_feature   bom: basis of mobility region from pBR322
   5095..5286    -  CDS            rop: Rop protein, which maintains plasmids at low copy number; rop
   5303..5683    +  CDS            YPB1_ECOLX: Protein predicted: Swiss-Prot protein existence level 4. From Escherichia coli.
   5755..6046    -  CDS            TcR (fragment): tetracycline efflux protein; tet; confers resistance to tetracycline
   6061..6082    -  protein_bind   CAP binding site: CAP binding activates transcription in the presence of cAMP. E. coli catabolite activator protein
   6095..1013    -  CDS            lacI (across the origin): lac repressor; lacI; The lac repressor binds to the lac operator to inhibit transcription in E. coli. This inhibition can be relieved by adding lactose or isopropyl-β-D-thiogalactopyranoside (IPTG).
>Addgene plasmid #153052 | LARS_pNIC-Bio3 | addgene full sequence | sequence record 304468 | Addgene NGS Result
GAGGCGGTTTGCGTATTGGGCGCCAGGGTGGTTTTTCTTTTCACCAGTGAGACGGGCAACAGCTGATTGC
CCTTCACCGCCTGGCCCTGAGAGAGTTGCAGCAAGCGGTCCACGCTGGTTTGCCCCAGCAGGCGAAAATC
CTGTTTGATGGTGGTTAACGGCGGGATATAACATGAGCTGTCTTCGGTATCGTCGTATCCCACTACCGAG
ATATCCGCACCAACGCGCAGCCCGGACTCGGTAATGGCGCGCATTGCGCCCAGCGCCATCTGATCGTTGG
CAACCAGCATCGCAGTGGGAACGATGCCCTCATTCAGCATTTGCATGGTTTGTTGAAAACCGGACATGGC
ACTCCAGTCGCCTTCCCGTTCCGCTATCGGCTGAATTTGATTGCGAGTGAGATATTTATGCCAGCCAGCC
AGACGCAGACGCGCCGAGACAGAACTTAATGGGCCCGCTAACAGCGCGATTTGCTGGTGACCCAATGCGA
CCAGATGCTCCACGCCCAGTCGCGTACCGTCTTCATGGGAGAAAATAATACTGTTGATGGGTGTCTGGTC
AGAGACATCAAGAAATAACGCCGGAACATTAGTGCAGGCAGCTTCCACAGCAATGGCATCCTGGTCATCC
AGCTGATAGTTAATGATCAGCCCACTGACGCGTTGCGCGAGAAGATTGTGCACCGCCGCTTTACAGGCTT
CGACGCCGCTTCGTTCTACCATCGACACCACCACGCTGGCACCCAGTTGATCGGCGCGAGATTTAATCGC
CGCGACAATTTGCGACGGCGCGTGCAGGGCCAGACTGGAGGTGGCAACGCCAATCAGCAACGACTGTTTG
CCCGCCAGTTGTTGTGCCACGCGGTTGGGAATGTAATTCAGCTCCGCCATCGCCGCTTCCACTTTTTCCC
GCGTTTTCGCAGAAACGTGGCTGGCCTGGTTCACCACGCGGGAAACGGTCTGATAAGAGACACCGGCATA
CTCTGCGACATCGTATAACGTTACTGGTTTCACATTCACCACCCTGAATTGACTCTCTTCCGGGCGCTAT
CATGCCATACCGCGAAAGGTTTTGCGCCATTCGATGGTGTCCGGGATCTCGACGCTCTCCCTTATGCGAC
TCCTGCATTAGGAAGCAGCCCAGTAGTAGGTTGAGGCCGTTGAGCACCGCCGCCGCAAGGAATGGTGCAT
GCAAGGAGATGGCGCCCAACAGTCCCCCGGCCACGGGGCCTGCCACCATACCCACGCCGAAACAAGCGCT
CATGAGCCCGAAGTGGCGAGCCCGATCTTCCCCATCGGTGATGTCGGCGATATAGGCGCCAGCAACCGCA
CCTGTGGCGCCGGTGATGCCGGCCACGATGCGTCCGGCGTAGAGGATCGAGATCTCGATCCCGCGAAATT
AATACGACTCACTATAGGGGAATTGTGAGCGGATAACAATTCCCCTCTAGAAATAATTTTGTTTAACTTT
AAGAAGGAGATATACATATGCACCATCATCATCATCATTCTTCTGGTGTAGATCTGGGTACCGAGAACCT
GTACTTCCAATCCATGGGACCTCAGGAATATACTTTACTCAAATTGAAGGTGCTTGAGCCATACCCATCT
AAATTAAGTGGCCTGAAAGGTAAAAATATTTTCTTGGTGGCTGCTACTCTCAGACCTGAGACCATGTTTG
GGCAGACAAATTGTTGGGTTCGTCCTGATATGAAGTACATTGGATTTGAGACGGTGAATGGTGATATATT
CATCTGTACCCAAAAAGCAGCCAGGAATATGTCATACCAGGGCTTTACCAAAGACAATGGCGTGGTGCCT
GTTGTTAAGGAATTAATGGGGGAGGAAATTCTTGGTGCATCACTTTCTGCACCTTTAACATCATACAAGG
TGATCTATGTTCTCCCAATGCTAACTATTAAGGAGGATAAAGGCACTGGTGTGGTTACAAGTGTTCCTTC
CGACTCCCCTGATGATATTGCTGCCCTCAGAGACTTGAAGAAAAAGCAAGCCTTACGAGCAAAATATGGA
ATTAGAGATGACATGGTCTTGCCATTTGAGCCGGTGCCAGTCATTGAAATCCCAGGTTTTGGAAATCTTT
CTGCTGTAACCATTTGTGATGAGTTGAAAATTCAGAGCCAGAATGACCGGGAAAAACTTGCAGAAGCAAA
GGAGAAGATATATCTAAAAGGATTTTATGAGGGTATCATGTTGGTGGATGGATTTAAAGGACAGAAGGTT
CAAGATGTAAAGAAGACTATTCAGAAAAAGATGATTGACGCTGGAGATGCACTTATTTACATGGAACCAG
AGAGCAGTAAAGGTGGATACGGCCTGAATGATATCTTTGAAGCGCAGAAGATTGAATGGCATGAATGATA
AGGATCCGAATTCGAGCTCCGTCGACAAGCTTGCGGCCGCACTCGAGCACCACCACCACCACCACTGAGA
TCCGGCTGCTAACAAAGCCCGAAAGGAAGCTGAGTTGGCTGCTGCCACCGCTGAGCAATAACTAGCATAA
CCCCTTGGGGCCTCTAAACGGGTCTTGAGGGGTTTTTTGCTGAAAGGAGGAACTATATCCGGATTGGCGA
ATGGG
[124 nt withheld, positions 2596-2719]
C
[91 nt withheld, positions 2721-2811]
A
[49 nt withheld, positions 2813-2861]
CCTTTGACGTTGGAGTCCACGTTCTTT
[37 nt withheld, positions 2889-2925]
ACCCTATCTCGGTCTATTCTTTTGATTTATAAGGGATTTTGCCGATTTCGGCCTATTGGTTAAAAAATGA
GCTGATTTAACAAAAATTTAACGCGAATTTTAACAAAATATTAACGCTTACAATTTAGGTGGCACTTTTC
GGGGAAATGTGCGCGGAACCCCTATTTGTTTATTTTTCTAAATACATTCAAATATGTATCCGCTCATGAA
TTAATTCTTAGAAAAACTCATCGAGCATCAAATGAAACTGCAATTTATTCATATCAGGATTATCAATACC
ATATTTTTGAAAAAGCCGTTTCTGTAATGAAGGAGAAAACTCACCGAGGCAGTTCCATAGGATGGCAAGA
TCCTGGTATCGGTCTGCGATTCCGACTCGTCCAACATCAATACAACCTATTAATTTCCCCTCGTCAAAAA
TAAGGTTATCAAGTGAGAAATCACCATGAGTGACGACTGAATCCGGTGAGAATGGCAAAAGTTTATGCAT
TTCTTTCCAGACTTGTTCAACAGGCCAGCCATTACGCTCGTCATCAAAATCACTCGCATCAACCAAACCG
TTATTCATTCGTGATTGCGCCTGAGCGAGACGAAATACGCGATCGCTGTTAAAAGGACAATTACAAACAG
GAATCGAATGCAACCGGCGCAGGAACACTGCCAGCGCATCAACAATATTTTCACCTGAATCAGGATATTC
TTCTAATACCTGGAATGCTGTTTTCCCGGGGATCGCAGTGGTGAGTAACCATGCATCATCAGGAGTACGG
ATAAAATGCTTGATGGTCGGAAGAGGCATAAATTCCGTCAGCCAGTTTAGTCTGACCATCTCATCTGTAA
CATCATTGGCAACGCTACCTTTGCCATGTTTCAGAAACAACTCTGGCGCATCGGGCTTCCCATACAATCG
ATAGATTGTCGCACCTGATTGCCCGACATTATCGCGAGCCCATTTATACCCATATAAATCAGCATCCATG
TTGGAATTTAATCGCGGCCTAGAGCAAGACGTTTCCCGTTGAATATGGCTCATAACACCCCTTGTATTAC
TGTTTATGTAAGCAGACAGTTTTATTGTTCATGACCAAAATCCCTTAACGTGAGTTTTCGTTCCACTGAG
CGTCAGACCCCGTAGAAAAGATCAAAGGATCTTCTTGAGATCCTTTTTTTCTGCGCGTAATCTGCTGCTT
GCAAACAAAAAAACCACCGCTACCAGCGGTGGTTTGTTTGCCGGATCAAGAGCTACCAACTCTTTTTCCG
AAGGTAACTGGCTTCAGCAGAGCGCAGATACCAAATACTGTCCTTCTAGTGTAGCCGTAGTTAGGCCACC
ACTTCAAGAACTCTGTAGCACCGCCTACATACCTCGCTCTGCTAATCCTGTTACCAGTGGCTGCTGCCAG
TGGCGATAAGTCGTGTCTTACCGGGTTGGACTCAAGACGATAGTTACCGGATAAGGCGCAGCGGTCGGGC
TGAACGGGGGGTTCGTGCACACAGCCCAGCTTGGAGCGAACGACCTACACCGAACTGAGATACCTACAGC
GTGAGCTATGAGAAAGCGCCACGCTTCCCGAAGGGAGAAAGGCGGACAGGTATCCGGTAAGCGGCAGGGT
CGGAACAGGAGAGCGCACGAGGGAGCTTCCAGGGGGAAACGCCTGGTATCTTTATAGTCCTGTCGGGTTT
CGCCACCTCTGACTTGAGCGTCGATTTTTGTGATGCTCGTCAGGGGGGCGGAGCCTATGGAAAAACGCCA
GCAACGCGGCCTTTTTACGGTTCCTGGCCTTTTGCTGGCCTTTTGCTCACATGTTCTTTCCTGCGTTATC
CCCTGATTCTGTGGATAACCGTATTACCGCCTTTGAGTGAGCTGATACCGCTCGCCGCAGCCGAACGACC
GAGCGCAGCGAGTCAGTGAGCGAGGAAGCGGAAGAGCGCCTGATGCGGTATTTTCTCCTTACGCATCTGT
GCGGTATTTCACACCGCAATGGTGCACTCTCAGTACAATCTGCTCTGATGCCGCATAGTTAAGCCAGTAT
ACACTCCGCTATCGCTACGTGACTGGGTCATGGCTGCGCCCCGACACCCGCCAACACCCGCTGACGCGCC
CTGACGGGCTTGTCTGCTCCCGGCATCCGCTTACAGACAAGCTGTGACCGTCTCCGGGAGCTGCATGTGT
CAGAGGTTTTCACCGTCATCACCGAAACGCGCGAGGCAGCTGCGGTAAAGCTCATCAGCGTGGTCGTGAA
GCGATTCACAGATGTCTGCCTGTTCATCCGCGTCCAGCTCGTTGAGTTTCTCCAGAAGCGTTAATGTCTG
GCTTCTGATAAAGCGGGCCATGTTAAGGGCGGTTTTTTCCTGTTTGGTCACTGATGCCTCCGTGTAAGGG
GGATTTCTGTTCATGGGGGTAATGATACCGATGAAACGAGAGAGGATGCTCACGATACGGGTTACTGATG
ATGAACATGCCCGGTTACTGGAACGTTGTGAGGGTAAACAACTGGCGGTATGGATGCGGCGGGACCAGAG
AAAAATCACTCAGGGTCAATGCCAGCGCTTCGTTAATACAGATGTAGGTGTTCCACAGGGTAGCCAGCAG
CATCCTGCGATGCAGATCCGGAACATAATGGTGCAGGGCGCTGACTTCCGCGTTTCCAGACTTTACGAAA
CACGGAAACCGAAGACCATTCATGTTGTTGCTCAGGTCGCAGACGTTTTGCAGCAGCAGTCGCTTCACGT
TCGCTCGCGTATCGGTGATTCATTCTGCTAACCAGTAAGGCAACCCCGCCAGCCTAGCCGGGTCCTCAAC
GACAGGAGCACGATCATGCGCACCCGTGGGGCCGCCATGCCGGCGATAATGGCCTGCTTCTCGCCGAAAC
GTTTGGTGGCGGGACCAGTGACGAAGGCTTGAGCGAGGGCGTGCAAGATTCCGAATACCGCAAGCGACAG
GCCGATCATCGTCGCGCTCCAGCGAAAGCGGTCCTCGCCGAAAATGACCCAGAGCGCTGCCGGCACCTGT
CCTACGAGTTGCATGATAAAGAAGACAGTCATAAGTGCGGCGACGATAGTCATGTCCCGCGCCCACCGGA
AGGAGCTGACTGGGTTGAAGGCTCTCAAGGGCATCGGTCGAGATCCCGGTGCCTAATGAGTGAGCTAACT
TACATTAATTGCGTTGCGCTCACTGCCCGCTTTCCAGTCGGGAAACCTGTCGTGCCAGCTGCATTAATGA
ATCGGCCAACGCGCGGGGA
