LOCUS       Exported 888 bp ds-DNA circular SYN 12-MAY-2021
DEFINITION  Expression construct for producing Avi tagged Leucyl-tRNA
            synthetase.
ACCESSION   .
VERSION     .
KEYWORDS    LARS_pNIC-Bio3
SOURCE      synthetic DNA construct
  ORGANISM  synthetic DNA construct
REFERENCE   1 (bases 1 to 888)
  TITLE     Graslund lab plasmids
REFERENCE   2 (bases 1 to 888)
  AUTHORS   .
  TITLE     Direct Submission
  JOURNAL   Exported May 12, 2021 from SnapGene Server 1.1.58
            http://www.snapgene.com
FEATURES             Location/Qualifiers
     source          1..888
                     /organism="synthetic DNA construct"
                     /mol_type="other DNA"
     CDS             4..21
                     /codon_start=1
                     /product="6xHis affinity tag"
                     /label=6xHis
                     /translation="HHHHHH"
     CDS             46..66
                     /codon_start=1
                     /product="tobacco etch virus (TEV) protease recognition and
                     cleavage site"
                     /label=TEV site
                     /translation="ENLYFQS"
     CDS             844..888
                     /codon_start=1
                     /product="peptide tag that allows for enzymatic
                     biotinylation"
                     /label=AviTag(TM)
                     /translation="GLNDIFEAQKIEWHE"
ORIGIN
        1 atgcaccatc atcatcatca ttcttctggt gtagatctgg gtaccgagaa cctgtacttc
       61 caatccatgg gacctcagga atatacttta ctcaaattga aggtgcttga gccataccca
      121 tctaaattaa gtggcctgaa aggtaaaaat attttcttgg tggctgctac tctcagacct
      181 gagaccatgt ttgggcagac aaattgttgg gttcgtcctg atatgaagta cattggattt
      241 gagacggtga atggtgatat attcatctgt acccaaaaag cagccaggaa tatgtcatac
      301 cagggcttta ccaaagacaa tggcgtggtg cctgttgtta aggaattaat gggggaggaa
      361 attcttggtg catcactttc tgcaccttta acatcataca aggtgatcta tgttctccca
      421 atgctaacta ttaaggagga taaaggcact ggtgtggtta caagtgttcc ttccgactcc
      481 cctgatgata ttgctgccct cagagacttg aagaaaaagc aagccttacg agcaaaatat
      541 ggaattagag atgacatggt cttgccattt gagccggtgc cagtcattga aatcccaggt
      601 tttggaaatc tttctgctgt aaccatttgt gatgagttga aaattcagag ccagaatgac
      661 cgggaaaaac ttgcagaagc aaaggagaag atatatctaa aaggatttta tgagggtatc
      721 atgttggtgg atggatttaa aggacagaag gttcaagatg taaagaagac tattcagaaa
      781 aagatgattg acgctggaga tgcacttatt tacatggaac cagagagcag taaaggtgga
      841 tacggcctga atgatatctt tgaagcgcag aagattgaat ggcatgaa
//
