>Addgene plasmid #153052 | LARS_pNIC-Bio3 | depositor partial sequence | sequence record 296145 | DNA sequence of target insert without tags, start/stop amino acids G260-E511
GGACCTCAGGAATATACTTTACTCAAATTGAAGGTGCTTGAGCCATACCCATCTAAATTAAGTGGCCTGA
AAGGTAAAAATATTTTCTTGGTGGCTGCTACTCTCAGACCTGAGACCATGTTTGGGCAGACAAATTGTTG
GGTTCGTCCTGATATGAAGTACATTGGATTTGAGACGGTGAATGGTGATATATTCATCTGTACCCAAAAA
GCAGCCAGGAATATGTCATACCAGGGCTTTACCAAAGACAATGGCGTGGTGCCTGTTGTTAAGGAATTAA
TGGGGGAGGAAATTCTTGGTGCATCACTTTCTGCACCTTTAACATCATACAAGGTGATCTATGTTCTCCC
AATGCTAACTATTAAGGAGGATAAAGGCACTGGTGTGGTTACAAGTGTTCCTTCCGACTCCCCTGATGAT
ATTGCTGCCCTCAGAGACTTGAAGAAAAAGCAAGCCTTACGAGCAAAATATGGAATTAGAGATGACATGG
TCTTGCCATTTGAGCCGGTGCCAGTCATTGAAATCCCAGGTTTTGGAAATCTTTCTGCTGTAACCATTTG
TGATGAGTTGAAAATTCAGAGCCAGAATGACCGGGAAAAACTTGCAGAAGCAAAGGAGAAGATATATCTA
AAAGGATTTTATGAGGGTATCATGTTGGTGGATGGATTTAAAGGACAGAAGGTTCAAGATGTAAAGAAGA
CTATTCAGAAAAAGATGATTGACGCTGGAGATGCACTTATTTACATGGAACCAGAG
